LOCUS       Exported 2831 bp ds-DNA circular SYN 13-MAY-2021
DEFINITION  MoClo golden gate assembly CD part for CinR (Quorum-sensing receptor
            for 3OC14). Please see Supplemental Documents for annotated Genbank
            file..
ACCESSION   .
VERSION     .
KEYWORDS    C32m
SOURCE      synthetic DNA construct
  ORGANISM  synthetic DNA construct
REFERENCE   1 (bases 1 to 2831)
  TITLE     CIDAR MoClo Extension
REFERENCE   2 (bases 1 to 2831)
  AUTHORS   .
  TITLE     Direct Submission
  JOURNAL   Exported May 13, 2021 from SnapGene Server 1.1.58
            http://www.snapgene.com
FEATURES             Location/Qualifiers
     source          1..2831
                     /organism="synthetic DNA construct"
                     /mol_type="other DNA"
     primer_bind     28..46
                     /label=pBRforEco
                     /note="pBR322 vectors, upsteam of EcoRI site, forward
                     primer"
     terminator      50..93
                     /label=bacterial terminator
                     /note="putative bacterial transcription terminator"
     misc_feature    96..117
                     /label=BioBrick prefix
                     /note="BioBrick prefix for parts that do not start with
                     ""ATG"""
     misc_feature    870..890
                     /label=BioBrick suffix
                     /note="universal suffix for all parts"
     primer_bind     complement(896..913)
                     /label=L4440
                     /note="L4440 vector, forward primer"
     rep_origin      complement(1067..1655)
                     /direction=LEFT
                     /label=ori
                     /note="high-copy-number ColE1/pMB1/pBR322/pUC origin of
                     replication"
     primer_bind     complement(1147..1166)
                     /label=pBR322ori-F
                     /note="pBR322 origin, forward primer"
     CDS             complement(1826..2686)
                     /codon_start=1
                     /gene="bla"
                     /product="beta-lactamase"
                     /label=AmpR
                     /note="confers resistance to ampicillin, carbenicillin, and
                     related antibiotics"
                     /translation="MSIQHFRVALIPFFAAFCLPVFAHPETLVKVKDAEDQLGARVGYI
                     ELDLNSGKILESFRPEERFPMMSTFKVLLCGAVLSRIDAGQEQLGRRIHYSQNDLVEYS
                     PVTEKHLTDGMTVRELCSAAITMSDNTAANLLLTTIGGPKELTAFLHNMGDHVTRLDRW
                     EPELNEAIPNDERDTTMPVAMATTLRKLLTGELLTLASRQQLIDWMEADKVAGPLLRSA
                     LPAGWFIADKSGAGERGSRGIIAALGPDGKPSRIVVIYTTGSQATMDERNRQIAEIGAS
                     LIKHW"
     primer_bind     2449..2468
                     /label=Amp-R
                     /note="Ampicillin resistance gene, reverse primer"
     promoter        complement(2687..2791)
                     /gene="bla"
                     /label=AmpR promoter
ORIGIN
        1 attattatca tgacattaac ctataaaaat aggcgtatca cgaggcagaa tttcagataa
       61 aaaaaatcct tagctttcgc taaggatgat ttctggaatt cgcggccgct tctagagact
      121 agtgggtctc aaatgattga gaatacctat agcgaaaagt tcgagtccgc gttcgaacag
      181 atcaaggcgg cggccaacgt ggatgccgcc atccgtattc tccaggcgga atataacctc
      241 gatttcgtca cctaccatct cgcccagacg atcgcgagca agatcgatcc gcccttcgtg
      301 cgcaccacct atccggatgc ctgggtttcc cgctacctcc tcaacagcta tgtgaaggtc
      361 gatccgatcg tcaagcaggg cttcgaacgc cagctgccct tcgactggag cgaggtcgaa
      421 ccgacgccgg aggcctatgc catgctggtc gacgcccaga aacacggcat cggtggcaat
      481 ggctactcca tccccgtcgc cgacaaggcg cagcgccgcg ccctgctgtc gctgaatgcc
      541 cgtataccgg ccgacgaatg gaccgagctt gtgcgccgct gccgcaacga gtggatcgag
      601 atcgcccatc tgatccaccg caaggccgtc tatgagctgc atggcgaaaa cgatccggtg
      661 ccggcattgt cgccgcgcga gatcgagtgt ctgcactgga ccgccctcgg caaggattac
      721 aaggatattt cggtcatcct gggcatatca gagcatacca cacgcgatta cctgaagacc
      781 gcccgcttca agctcggctg cgccacgatc tcggccgccg cgtcgcgggc tgttcaattg
      841 cgcatcatca atccctgaag gtagagacct actagtagcg gccgctgcag gcttcctcgc
      901 tcactgactc gctgcgctcg gtcgttcggc tgcggcgagc ggtatcagct cactcaaagg
      961 cggtaatacg gttatccaca gaatcagggg ataacgcagg aaagaacatg tgagcaaaag
     1021 gccagcaaaa ggccaggaac cgtaaaaagg ccgcgttgct ggcgtttttc cacaggctcc
     1081 gcccccctga cgagcatcac aaaaatcgac gctcaagtca gaggtggcga aacccgacag
     1141 gactataaag ataccaggcg tttccccctg gaagctccct cgtgcgctct cctgttccga
     1201 ccctgccgct taccggatac ctgtccgcct ttctcccttc gggaagcgtg gcgctttctc
     1261 atagctcacg ctgtaggtat ctcagttcgg tgtaggtcgt tcgctccaag ctgggctgtg
     1321 tgcacgaacc ccccgttcag cccgaccgct gcgccttatc cggtaactat cgtcttgagt
     1381 ccaacccggt aagacacgac ttatcgccac tggcagcagc cactggtaac aggattagca
     1441 gagcgaggta tgtaggcggt gctacagagt tcttgaagtg gtggcctaac tacggctaca
     1501 ctagaagaac agtatttggt atctgcgctc tgctgaagcc agttaccttc ggaaaaagag
     1561 ttggtagctc ttgatccggc aaacaaacca ccgctggtag cggtggtttt tttgtttgca
     1621 agcagcagat tacgcgcaga aaaaaaggat ctcaagaaga tcctttgatc ttttctacgg
     1681 ggtctgacgc tcagtggaac gaaaactcac gttaagggat tttggtcatg agattatcaa
     1741 aaaggatctt cacctagatc cttttaaatt aaaaatgaag ttttaaatca atctaaagta
     1801 tatatgagta aacttggtct gacagttacc aatgcttaat cagtgaggca cctatctcag
     1861 cgatctgtct atttcgttca tccatagttg cctgactccc cgtcgtgtag ataactacga
     1921 tacgggaggg cttaccatct ggccccagtg ctgcaatgat accgcgcgac ccacgctcac
     1981 cggctccaga tttatcagca ataaaccagc cagccggaag ggccgagcgc agaagtggtc
     2041 ctgcaacttt atccgcctcc atccagtcta ttaattgttg ccgggaagct agagtaagta
     2101 gttcgccagt taatagtttg cgcaacgttg ttgccattgc tacaggcatc gtggtgtcac
     2161 gctcgtcgtt tggtatggct tcattcagct ccggttccca acgatcaagg cgagttacat
     2221 gatcccccat gttgtgcaaa aaagcggtta gctccttcgg tcctccgatc gttgtcagaa
     2281 gtaagttggc cgcagtgtta tcactcatgg ttatggcagc actgcataat tctcttactg
     2341 tcatgccatc cgtaagatgc ttttctgtga ctggtgagta ctcaaccaag tcattctgag
     2401 aatagtgtat gcggcgaccg agttgctctt gcccggcgtc aatacgggat aataccgcgc
     2461 cacatagcag aactttaaaa gtgctcatca ttggaaaacg ttcttcgggg cgaaaactct
     2521 caaggatctt accgctgttg agatccagtt cgatgtaacc cactcgtgca cccaactgat
     2581 cttcagcatc ttttactttc accagcgttt ctgggtgagc aaaaacagga aggcaaaatg
     2641 ccgcaaaaaa gggaataagg gcgacacgga aatgttgaat actcatactc ttcctttttc
     2701 aatattattg aagcatttat cagggttatt gtctcatgag cggatacata tttgaatgta
     2761 tttagaaaaa taaacaaata ggggttccgc gcacatttcc ccgaaaagtg ccacctgacg
     2821 tctaagaaac c
//
