[The description below was written by a language model from this plasmid's Addgene catalogue record and the feature table of its GenBank file.]
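Description:
C32m is a basic-level part plasmid from an extension of the CIDAR MoClo Golden Gate assembly system, built on the roughly 2.1 kb DVA destination vector backbone and classed as a synthetic biology vector for use in bacteria. The whole construct is 2,831 bp. It is maintained in E. coli at high copy through a ColE1/pMB1/pUC-type origin of replication and is selected with ampicillin or carbenicillin by way of the bla beta-lactamase gene, driven by its own AmpR promoter.

The payload is a 731 bp synthetic insert encoding CinR, the quorum-sensing receptor that responds to the acyl-homoserine lactone signal 3OC14. It is formatted as a "CD" part, meaning it is flanked by the C and D fusion overhangs that in the MoClo scheme designate the coding-sequence position. This allows it to be released by a Type IIS enzyme and joined in a fixed order with separately supplied promoter, ribosome binding site and terminator parts to form a transcription unit. Accordingly, the plasmid itself carries no promoter for CinR. The part was placed into the backbone by Gibson cloning.

The available feature table annotates only the backbone. It shows a putative bacterial transcription terminator upstream of the cloning region, BioBrick prefix and suffix sequences bracketing the insert position, standard sequencing primer sites, the origin and the resistance cassette. The CinR coding sequence and the Golden Gate sites lie in the unannotated interval between prefix and suffix; the record points to a separate annotated file for those details. The part is intended as a building block for engineered cell-to-cell signalling and inducible gene circuits.
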