Addgene plasmid #120967: C32m
Purpose: MoClo golden gate assembly CD part for CinR (Quorum-sensing receptor for 3OC14). Please see Supplemental Documents for annotated Genbank file.
Depositing lab: Richard Murray. Depositing organization: California Institute of Technology.
Backbone
  Vector backbone: DVA
  Backbone size w/o insert (bp): 2100
  Vector type: Synthetic Biology
Growth in bacteria
  Bacterial resistance: Ampicillin, 100 μg/mL
  Growth temperature: 37°C
  Growth strain: JM109
  Copy number: High Copy
Gene/Insert
  Gene/Insert name: ohCD carb CinR
  Species: Synthetic
  Insert size (bp): 731
  Cloning method: Gibson Cloning
  Sequencing primers: 5′ AAATAGGCGTATCACGAGGCA; 3′ TTACCGCCTTTGAGTGAGCTG
Terms and licenses: Academic/Nonprofit Terms; Industry Terms: Not Available to Industry
How to cite: C32m was a gift from Richard Murray (Addgene plasmid # 120967 ; http://n2t.net/addgene:120967 ; RRID:Addgene_120967)
