>Addgene plasmid #120967 | C32m | depositor partial sequence | sequence record 229988 | insert sequence
AATGATTGAGAATACCTATAGCGAAAAGTTCGAGTCCGCGTTCGAACAGATCAAGGCGGCGGCCAACGTG
GATGCCGCCATCCGTATTCTCCAGGCGGAATATAACCTCGATTTCGTCACCTACCATCTCGCCCAGACGA
TCGCGAGCAAGATCGATCCGCCCTTCGTGCGCACCACCTATCCGGATGCCTGGGTTTCCCGCTACCTCCT
CAACAGCTATGTGAAGGTCGATCCGATCGTCAAGCAGGGCTTCGAACGCCAGCTGCCCTTCGACTGGAGC
GAGGTCGAACCGACGCCGGAGGCCTATGCCATGCTGGTCGACGCCCAGAAACACGGCATCGGTGGCAATG
GCTACTCCATCCCCGTCGCCGACAAGGCGCAGCGCCGCGCCCTGCTGTCGCTGAATGCCCGTATACCGGC
CGACGAATGGACCGAGCTTGTGCGCCGCTGCCGCAACGAGTGGATCGAGATCGCCCATCTGATCCACCGC
AAGGCCGTCTATGAGCTGCATGGCGAAAACGATCCGGTGCCGGCATTGTCGCCGCGCGAGATCGAGTGTC
TGCACTGGACCGCCCTCGGCAAGGATTACAAGGATATTTCGGTCATCCTGGGCATATCAGAGCATACCAC
ACGCGATTACCTGAAGACCGCCCGCTTCAAGCTCGGCTGCGCCACGATCTCGGCCGCCGCGTCGCGGGCT
GTTCAATTGCGCATCATCAATCCCTGAAGGT
